Addgene plasmid #146440: pCIneo-lambdaN-HA-HsTNRC6A_1-1609_H
Purpose: Mammalian Expression of HsTNRC6A_1-1609
Depositing lab: Elisa Izaurralde. Depositing organization: Max Planck Institute for Developmental Biology.
Backbone
  Vector backbone: pCI-neo
  Vector type: Mammalian Expression
Growth in bacteria
  Bacterial resistance: Ampicillin, 100 μg/mL
  Growth temperature: 37°C
  Growth strain: DH5alpha
  Copy number: High Copy
Gene/Insert
  Gene/Insert name: HsTNRC6A_1-1609
  Species: H. sapiens (human)
  Mutation: A339T, R934G, D1289G, K1578E compared to the sequence of isoform2 given by Uniprot: Q8NDV7-2
  Entrez Gene: TNRC6A (a.k.a. CAGH26, FAME6, GW1, GW182, TNRC6)
  Cloning method: Unknown
Terms and licenses: Academic/Nonprofit Terms; Industry Terms: Not Available to Industry
Depositor comments: Plasmids from this collection were made available to the research community and donated after the lab closed. Please note that the sequence provided by the depositing laboratory may be theoretical/predicted or based on Sanger sequencing results. There may be discrepancies between sequencing results obtained by Addgene and the depositor sequence. If an Addgene verified sequence is not available, please contact before placing your order to request that our lab fully sequence the plasmid.
How to cite: pCIneo-lambdaN-HA-HsTNRC6A_1-1609_H was a gift from Elisa Izaurralde (Addgene plasmid # 146440 ; http://n2t.net/addgene:146440 ; RRID:Addgene_146440)
