[The description below was written by a language model from this plasmid's Addgene catalogue record and pLannotate feature annotations shown in this document.]
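Description:
pCIneo-lambdaN-HA-HsTNRC6A_1-1609_H is a mammalian expression plasmid of about 10.4 kb built on the pCI-neo backbone. It is propagated in E. coli as a high-copy plasmid through a ColE1/pUC-type origin and selected with ampicillin via the β-lactamase gene. An f1 origin is also present, which allows single-stranded DNA production. For selection in mammalian cells, the backbone carries a neomycin phosphotransferase (neo) cassette driven by the SV40 enhancer/early promoter and terminated by a synthetic poly(A) signal, which would permit G418 selection of stable transfectants.

The payload is a fragment of human TNRC6A (GW182) covering residues 1–1609. The depositor notes four substitutions (A339T, R934G, D1289G, K1578E) relative to the UniProt isoform 2 reference. Expression is driven by the CMV immediate-early enhancer and promoter, followed by a chimeric β-globin/immunoglobulin intron that generally improves transcript processing, and ends at an SV40 late-type polyadenylation signal. A T7 promoter upstream and a T3 promoter fragment downstream flank the insert. The plasmid name indicates an N-terminal lambdaN peptide plus HA epitope tag, although the automated feature table does not annotate these separately. They presumably lie within the short region between the T7 promoter and the TNRC6A coding sequence.

The lambdaN peptide binds BoxB RNA hairpins, so fusions of this kind are typically used in tethering assays, where the protein is artificially recruited to a BoxB-containing reporter mRNA. That would suit study of TNRC6A's role in miRNA-mediated repression and deadenylase recruitment. The record itself states only mammalian expression as the purpose.
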