Features (pLannotate 1.2.2; 19 found; start..end, strand, type, name):
    140..517     +  enhancer       CMV enhancer: human cytomegalovirus immediate early enhancer
    518..729     +  promoter       CMV promoter: human cytomegalovirus (CMV) immediate early promoter
    890..1022    +  intron         chimeric intron: chimera between introns from human β-globin and immunoglobulin heavy chain genes
   1067..1085    +  promoter       T7 promoter: promoter for bacteriophage T7 RNA polymerase
   1128..6032    +  CDS            TNRC6A (fragment): TNR6A_HUMAN - Also known as CAGH26, KIAA1460, TNRC6. Experimental evidence at protein level: Swiss-Prot protein existence level 1. Plays a role in RNA-mediated gene silencing by both micro- RNAs (miRNAs) and short interfering RNAs (siRNAs). Required for miRNA- dependent repression of translation and for siRNA-dependent endonucleolytic cleavage of complementary mRNAs by argonaute family proteins. As a scaffolding protein, associates with argonaute proteins bound to partially complementary mRNAs, and can simultaneously recruit CCR4-NOT and PAN deadenylase complexes. From Homo sapiens (Human).
   6047..6064    -  promoter       T3 promoter (fragment): promoter for bacteriophage T3 RNA polymerase
   6082..6203    -  polyA_signal   SV40 poly(A) signal: SV40 polyadenylation signal
   6226..6294    -  CDS            large T antigen (fragment): large T antigen from SV40 (simian virus 40)
   6318..6385    +  CDS            lacZα (fragment): LacZα fragment of β-galactosidase; lacZ fragment
   6389..6817    +  rep_origin     f1 ori (sequence partly withheld): f1 bacteriophage origin of replication; arrow indicates direction of (+) strand synthesis
   6845..6896    -  misc_feature   bom (fragment): basis of mobility region from pBR322
   6961..7318    +  promoter       SV40 promoter: SV40 enhancer and early promoter
   7369..8160    +  CDS            neo: KKA2_KLEPN - Also known as kan, nptII. Experimental evidence at protein level: Swiss-Prot protein existence level 1. Resistance to kanamycin, neomycin, paromomycin, ribostamycin, butirosin and gentamicin B. From Klebsiella pneumoniae.
   8227..8275    +  polyA_signal   poly(A) signal: synthetic polyadenylation signal
   8295..8349    -  misc_feature   bom (fragment): basis of mobility region from pBR322
   8451..8486    -  CDS            rop (fragment): Rop protein, which maintains plasmids at low copy number; rop
   8581..8685    +  promoter       AmpR promoter: bla
   8686..9546    +  CDS            AmpR: β-lactamase; bla; confers resistance to ampicillin, carbenicillin, and related antibiotics
   9717..10305   +  rep_origin     ori: high-copy-number ColE1/pMB1/pBR322/pUC origin of replication
>Addgene plasmid #146440 | pCIneo-lambdaN-HA-HsTNRC6A_1-1609_H | addgene full sequence | sequence record 355938 | Addgene NGS Result
TCAATATTGGCCATTAGCCATATTATTCATTGGTTATATAGCATAAATCAATATTGGCTATTGGCCATTG
CATACGTTGTATCTATATCATAATATGTACATTTATATTGGCTCATGTCCAATATGACCGCCATGTTGGC
ATTGATTATTGACTAGTTATTAATAGTAATCAATTACGGGGTCATTAGTTCATAGCCCATATATGGAGTT
CCGCGTTACATAACTTACGGTAAATGGCCCGCCTGGCTGACCGCCCAACGACCCCCGCCCATTGACGTCA
ATAATGACGTATGTTCCCATAGTAACGCCAATAGGGACTTTCCATTGACGTCAATGGGTGGAGTATTTAC
GGTAAACTGCCCACTTGGCAGTACATCAAGTGTATCATATGCCAAGTCCGCCCCCTATTGACGTCAATGA
CGGTAAATGGCCCGCCTGGCATTATGCCCAGTACATGACCTTACGGGACTTTCCTACTTGGCAGTACATC
TACGTATTAGTCATCGCTATTACCATGGTGATGCGGTTTTGGCAGTACACCAATGGGCGTGGATAGCGGT
TTGACTCACGGGGATTTCCAAGTCTCCACCCCATTGACGTCAATGGGAGTTTGTTTTGGCACCAAAATCA
ACGGGACTTTCCAAAATGTCGTAACAACTGCGATCGCCCGCCCCGTTGACGCAAATGGGCGGTAGGCGTG
TACGGTGGGAGGTCTATATAAGCAGAGCTCGTTTAGTGAACCGTCAGATCACTAGAAGCTTTATTGCGGT
AGTTTATCACAGTTAAATTGCTAACGCAGTCAGTGCTTCTGACACAACAGTCTCGAACTTAAGCTGCAGT
GACTCTCTTAAGGTAGCCTTGCAGAAGTTGGTCGTGAGGCACTGGGCAGGTAAGTATCAAGGTTACAAGA
CAGGTTTAAGGAGACCAATAGAAACTGGGCTTGTCGAGACAGAGAAGACTCTTGCGTTTCTGATAGGCAC
CTATTGGTCTTACTGACATCCACTTTGCCTTTCTCTCCACAGGTGTCCACTCCCAGTTCAATTACAGCTC
TTAAGGCTAGAGTACTTAATACGACTCACTATAGGCTAGCCACCATGGACGCACAAACACGACGACGTGA
GCGTCGCGCTGAGAAACAAGCTCAATGGAAAGCTGCAAACCCACCGCTCGAGATGGCTTACCCATACGAT
GTTCCAGATTACGCTATGGATGCTGATTCTGCCTCCAGTTCTGAATCAGAGAGAAACATCACTATCATGG
CTTCAGGGAACACAGGTGGTGAAAAAGATGGCCTTCGGAATAGCACTGGACTTGGTTCCCAAAACAAGTT
TGTAGTTGGTAGCAGCAGCAATAATGTGGGCCATGGAAGTAGTACTGGGCCATGGGGTTTTTCCCATGGA
GCCATAATAAGCACATGTCAGGTCTCTGTGGATGCTCCTGAAAGCAAATCTGAAAGTAGCAACAATAGAA
TGAATGCTTGGGGCACTGTAAGTTCTTCATCAAATGGAGGGTTAAATCCAAGCACTTTGAATTCAGCTAG
CAACCATGGTGCCTGGCCAGTATTAGAGAACAATGGACTTGCCCTAAAAGGGCCTGTAGGGAGTGGTAGT
TCTGGCATTAATATTCAGTGCAGTACTATAGGCCAGATGCCTAACAATCAGAGTATTAACTCTAAAGTGA
GTGGTGGTTCTACCCATGGTACCTGGGGAAGCCTTCAGGAAACTTGTGAATCTGAAGTAAGTGGTACACA
GAAGGTTTCATTCAGTGGTCAACCTCAAAATATTACCACTGAAATGACTGGACCAAATAACACTACTAAC
TTTATGACCTCTAGTTTACCAAACTCCGGTTCAGTGCAGAATAATGAGCTGCCTAGTAGTAACACAGGGG
CCTGGCGTGTGAGCACAATGAATCATCCTCAGATGCAGGCTCCATCAGGTATGAATGGCACTTCCCTTTC
TCACCTTAGCAATGGAGAGTCAAAAAGTGGAGGCTCTTATGGTACTACATGGGGTGCCTATGGTTCTAAT
TACTCTGGAGACAAATGTTCAGGCCCTAATGGCCAAGCTAATGGTGACACTGTGAATGCAACTCTAATGC
AGCCTGGCGTAAATGGTCCTATGGGCACTAACTTTCAAGTTAACACAAACAAAGGAGGTGGTGTGTGGGA
ATCTGGTGCAGCAAACTCCCAGAGTACATCATGGGGAAGTGGAAATGGCACAAATTCTGGAGGAAGTCGA
AGAGGATGGGGAACCCCTGCACAAAACACTGGCACTAATTTACCCAGCGTTGAGTGGAACAAACTGCCTA
GCAATCAGCATTCCAATGATAGTGCAAATGGCAATGGTAAGACGTTTACAAATGGATGGAAATCTACTGA
GGAAGAGGATCAGGGTTCTGCCACATCTCAGACAAATGAGCAAAGCAGTGTGTGGGCCAAAACAGGAGGT
ACAGTGGAGAGCGATGGTAGTACAGAAAGCACTGGACGCCTTGAGGAAAAAGGAACTGGGGAAAGTCAGA
GTAGAGACAGAAGAAAAATTGATCAGCACACATTACTCCAAAGCATTGTAAACAGAACTGACTTAGATCC
ACGTGTCCTGTCCAACTCTGGTTGGGGACAGACTCCTATTAAGCAGAATACTGCCTGGGATACAGAAACA
TCACCTAGAGGGGAACGAAAGACTGACAATGGGACAGAGGCCTGGGGAAGCTCTGCAACACAGACTTTTA
ACTCAGGGGCATGTATAGATAAGACTAGCCCTAATGGTAATGATACCTCATCTGTATCAGGGTGGGGCGA
TCCCAAACCTGCTCTGAGGTGGGGAGATTCCAAAGGCTCAAACTGCCAGGGGGGGTGGGAAGATGATTCT
GCTGCTACAGGAATGGTCAAGAGCAATCAGTGGGGGAATTGCAAAGAGGAGAAGGCTGCATGGAATGACT
CGCAAAAGAATAAACAGGGATGGGGTGATGGACAAAAATCAAGCCAAGGGTGGTCTGTTTCTGCCAGTGA
TAACTGGGGAGAAACTTCAAGGAATAACCATTGGGGTGAGGCCAATAAGAAATCCAGCTCAGGAGGTAGT
GACAGTGACAGGTCCGTTTCCGGTTGGAACGAACTTGGTAAAACTAGTTCTTTCACTTGGGGAAACAACA
TAAATCCAAATAATTCATCAGGATGGGATGAATCTTCTAAACCTACTCCTTCCCAGGGATGGGGAGACCC
TCCAAAGTCTAATCAGTCTCTAGGTTGGGGAGATTCGTCAAAGCCAGTCAGCTCTCCAGACTGGAACAAG
CAACAAGACATTGTTGGATCTTGGGGAATCCCACCAGCTACAGGCAAACCTCCTGGTACAGGCTGGCTGG
GGGGACCTATACCAGCCCCAGCAAAAGAAGAAGAACCCACAGGCTGGGAGGAACCATCCCCAGAATCTAT
ACGTCGCAAAATGGAGATTGATGATGGAACTTCAGCTTGGGGAGATCCAAGCAAATACAACTACAAAAAT
GTGAACATGTGGAACAAAAACGTCCCAAATGGCAACAGCCGTTCAGACCAGCAAGCACAGGTACATCAGC
TGCTAACGCCTGCAAGTGCCATCTCAAACAAAGAGGCAAGCAGTGGCTCTGGCTGGGGTGAGCCCTGGGG
GGAGCCTTCTACTCCAGCCACAACTGTGGATAATGGTACTTCAGCATGGGGTAAGCCCATAGACAGTGGT
CCCAGCTGGGGGGAACCCATTGCTGCGGCATCCAGCACATCCACGTGGGGCTCCAGCTCTGTTGGTCCAC
AAGCATTAAGCAAATCTGGGCCAAAATCTATGCAAGATGGCTGGTGTGGTGATGATATGCCATTGCCTGG
AAATCGCCCCACTGGCTGGGAAGAGGAAGAGGATGTGGAGATTGGAATGTGGAATAGTAATTCATCTCAA
GAGCTTAACTCATCTTTAAATTGGCCACCATATACAAAGAAAATGTCATCGAAGGGTCTGAGTGGCAAAA
AAAGGAGAAGGGAAGGGGGAATGATGAAAGGTGGAAACAAACAAGAAGAAGCGTGGATAAATCCATTTGT
TAAACAGTTTTCAAACATCAGTTTTTCGAGAGACTCACCAGAGGAAAATGTACAAAGCAATAAGATGGAC
CTTTCTGGAGGAATGTTACAAGACAAACGAATGGAGATAGATAAACATAGCCTAAATATTGGTGATTACA
ATCGAACGGTCGGGAAAGGCCCTGGTTCTCGGCCTCAGATTTCCAAAGAGTCTTCCATGGAGCGCAATCC
TTATTTTGATAAGGATGGCATTGTAGCAGATGAATCCCAAAACATGCAGTTTATGTCCAGTCAAAGCATG
AAGCTTCCCCCTTCAAATAGTGCACTACCTAACCAGGCCCTTGGCTCCATAGCAGGGCTGGGTATGCAAA
ACTTGAATTCTGTTAGACAGAATGGCAATCCCAGTATGTTTGGTGTTGGAAACACAGCAGCACAACCCCG
GGGCATGCAGCAGCCTCCAGCACAACCTCTTAGTTCATCTCAGCCTAATCTCCGTGCTCAAGTGCCTCCT
CCATTACTCTCCCCTCAGGTTCCAGTTTCATTGCTGAAGTATGCACCAAACAACGGTGGCCTGAATCCAC
TCTTTGGCCCTCAACAGGTAGCCATGCTGAACCAGCTATCCCAGCTAAACCAGCTTTCTCAGATCTCCCA
GTTACAGCGATTGTTAGCGCAGCAGCAAAGGGCGCAGAGTCAGAGAAGCGTGCCTTCTGGGAACCGGCCG
CAGCAAGACCAGCAGGGTCGACCTCTTAGTGTGCAGCAGCAAATGATGCAACAATCTCGTCAACTTGATC
CAAACCTGTTGGTGAAGCAGCAGACTCCACCATCTCAGCAGCAGCCACTCCATCAGCCAGCCATGAAGTC
TTTCCTTGACAATGTCATGCCCCACACTACACCTGAGCTGCAAAAAGGGCCATCACCAATAAATGCTTTC
AGCAACTTCCCTATAGGCTTGAACTCAAACTTGAATGTAAATATGGATATGAACAGTATTAAAGAGCCAC
AGTCAAGACTAAGGAAGTGGACGACAGTGGGCAGCATTTCTGTGAACACATCTTTGGATCAAAACTCCAG
CAAACATGGTGCTATTTCAAGTGGTTTCAGGCTGGAAGAGTCTCCATTTGTTCCCTATGACTTTATGAAC
AGCAGTACTTCACCAGCCAGTCCTCCAGGTTCAATAGGAGATGGCTGGCCACGTGCCAAATCGCCTAACG
GCTCTAGCAGTGTTAATTGGCCACCAGAATTTCGTCCTGGTGAGCCATGGAAAGGTTATCCAAACATTGA
CCCTGAAACTGACCCTTACGTCACTCCTGGCAGTGTCATAAACAATCTTTCAATTAATACTGTGCGGGAA
GTTGACCACCTCAGGGACAGGAACAGTGGGTCATCCTCATCCTTGAACACCACGCTGCCTTCAACTAGTG
CCTGGTCATCCATTCGTGCCTCCAACTACAACGTTCCCCTCAGCAGTACAGCACAAAGCACTTCAGCCAG
AAATAGTGATTCCAAATTGACATGGTCTCCTGGTTCAGTTACAAACACCTCTCTGGCTCATGAGCTGTGG
AAGGTCCCTTTGCCACCTAAAAACATCACTGCTCCGTCCCGCCCACCTCCGGGACTGACTGGTCAGAAGC
CACCCTTGTCTACGTGGGATAATTCTCCCCTTCGTATAGGTGGAGGATGGGGAAATTCTGACGCCAGATA
TACCCCAGGTTCCAGCTGGGGTGAGAGCAGCTCAGGGAGAATAACAAATTGGCTTGTTCTAAAAAACCTT
ACACCTCAGATCGATGGCTCAACTCTGCGCACTCTGTGCATGCAGCACGGCCCGCTGATCACATTCCACC
TGAACCTCCCTCACGGAAATGCTCTGGTCCGCTACAGTTCAAAAGAAGAGGTAGTGGAGGCACAAAAGTC
TCTGCACATGTGTGTACTGGGGAACACTACTATTCTTGCTGAGTTTGCCAGTGAAGAGGAGATCAGTCGT
TTCTTTGCACAATAAGCGGCCGCTTCCCTTTAGTGAGGGTTAATGCTTCGAGCAGACATGATAAGATACA
TTGATGAGTTTGGACAAACCACAACTAGAATGCAGTGAAAAAAATGCTTTATTTGTGAAATTTGTGATGC
TATTGCTTTATTTGTAACCATTATAAGCTGCAATAAACAAGTTAACAACAACAATTGCATTCATTTTATG
TTTCAGGTTCAGGGGGAGATGTGGGAGGTTTTTTAAAGCAAGTAAAACCTCTACAAATGTGGTAAAATCC
GATAAGGATCGATCCGGGCTGGCGTAATAGCGAAGAGGCCCGCACCGATCGCCCTTCCCAACAGTTGCGC
AGCCTGAATGGCGAATGG
[124 nt withheld, positions 6389-6512]
C
[91 nt withheld, positions 6514-6604]
A
[49 nt withheld, positions 6606-6654]
CCTTTGACGTTGGAGTCCACGTTCTTT
[37 nt withheld, positions 6682-6718]
ACCCTATCTCGGTCTATTCTTTTGATTTATAAGGGATTTTGCCGATTTCGGCCTATTGGTTAAAAAATGA
GCTGATTTAACAAAAATTTAACGCGAATTTTAACAAAATATTAACGCTTACAATTTCCTGATGCGGTATT
TTCTCCTTACGCATCTGTGCGGTATTTCACACCGCATACGCGGATCTGCGCAGCACCATGGCCTGAAATA
ACCTCTGAAAGAGGAACTTGGTTAGGTACCTTCTGAGGCGGAAAGAACCAGCTGTGGAATGTGTGTCAGT
TAGGGTGTGGAAAGTCCCCAGGCTCCCCAGCAGGCAGAAGTATGCAAAGCATGCATCTCAATTAGTCAGC
AACCAGGTGTGGAAAGTCCCCAGGCTCCCCAGCAGGCAGAAGTATGCAAAGCATGCATCTCAATTAGTCA
GCAACCATAGTCCCGCCCCTAACTCCGCCCATCCCGCCCCTAACTCCGCCCAGTTCCGCCCATTCTCCGC
CCCATGGCTGACTAATTTTTTTTATTTATGCAGAGGCCGAGGCCGCCTCGGCCTCTGAGCTATTCCAGAA
GTAGTGAGGAGGCTTTTTTGGAGGCCTAGGCTTTTGCAAAAAGCTTGATTCTTCTGACACAACAGTCTCG
AACTTAAGGCTAGAGCCACCATGATTGAACAAGATGGATTGCACGCAGGTTCTCCGGCCGCTTGGGTGGA
GAGGCTATTCGGCTATGACTGGGCACAACAGACAATCGGCTGCTCTGATGCCGCCGTGTTCCGGCTGTCA
GCGCAGGGGCGCCCGGTTCTTTTTGTCAAGACCGACCTGTCCGGTGCCCTGAATGAACTGCAGGACGAGG
CAGCGCGGCTATCGTGGCTGGCCACGACGGGCGTTCCTTGCGCAGCTGTGCTCGACGTTGTCACTGAAGC
GGGAAGGGACTGGCTGCTATTGGGCGAAGTGCCGGGGCAGGATCTCCTGTCATCTCACCTTGCTCCTGCC
GAGAAAGTATCCATCATGGCTGATGCAATGCGGCGGCTGCATACGCTTGATCCGGCTACCTGCCCATTCG
ACCACCAAGCGAAACATCGCATCGAGCGAGCACGTACTCGGATGGAAGCCGGTCTTGTCGATCAGGATGA
TCTGGACGAAGAGCATCAGGGGCTCGCGCCAGCCGAACTGTTCGCCAGGCTCAAGGCGCGCATGCCCGAC
GGCGAGGATCTCGTCGTGACCCATGGCGATGCCTGCTTGCCGAATATCATGGTGGAAAATGGCCGCTTTT
CTGGATTCATCGACTGTGGCCGGCTGGGTGTGGCGGACCGCTATCAGGACATAGCGTTGGCTACCCGTGA
TATTGCTGAAGAGCTTGGCGGCGAATGGGCTGACCGCTTCCTCGTGCTTTACGGTATCGCCGCTCCCGAT
TCGCAGCGCATCGCCTTCTATCGCCTTCTTGACGAGTTCTTCTGAGCGGGACTCTGGGGTTCGAAATGAC
CGACCAAGCGACGCCCAACCTGCCATCACGATGGCCGCAATAAAATATCTTTATTTTCATTACATCTGTG
TGTTGGTTTTTTGTGTGAATCGATAGCGATAAGGATCCGCGTATGGTGCACTCTCAGTACAATCTGCTCT
GATGCCGCATAGTTAAGCCAGCCCCGACACCCGCCAACACCCGCTGACGCGCCCTGACGGGCTTGTCTGC
TCCCGGCATCCGCTTACAGACAAGCTGTGACCGTCTCCGGGAGCTGCATGTGTCAGAGGTTTTCACCGTC
ATCACCGAAACGCGCGAGACGAAAGGGCCTCGTGATACGCCTATTTTTATAGGTTAATGTCATGATAATA
ATGGTTTCTTAGACGTCAGGTGGCACTTTTCGGGGAAATGTGCGCGGAACCCCTATTTGTTTATTTTTCT
AAATACATTCAAATATGTATCCGCTCATGAGACAATAACCCTGATAAATGCTTCAATAATATTGAAAAAG
GAAGAGTATGAGTATTCAACATTTCCGTGTCGCCCTTATTCCCTTTTTTGCGGCATTTTGCCTTCCTGTT
TTTGCTCACCCAGAAACGCTGGTGAAAGTAAAAGATGCTGAAGATCAGTTGGGTGCACGAGTGGGTTACA
TCGAACTGGATCTCAACAGCGGTAAGATCCTTGAGAGTTTTCGCCCCGAAGAACGTTTTCCAATGATGAG
CACTTTTAAAGTTCTGCTATGTGGCGCGGTATTATCCCGTATTGACGCCGGGCAAGAGCAACTCGGTCGC
CGCATACACTATTCTCAGAATGACTTGGTTGAGTACTCACCAGTCACAGAAAAGCATCTTACGGATGGCA
TGACAGTAAGAGAATTATGCAGTGCTGCCATAACCATGAGTGATAACACTGCGGCCAACTTACTTCTGAC
AACGATCGGAGGACCGAAGGAGCTAACCGCTTTTTTGCACAACATGGGGGATCATGTAACTCGCCTTGAT
CGTTGGGAACCGGAGCTGAATGAAGCCATACCAAACGACGAGCGTGACACCACGATGCCTGTAGCAATGG
CAACAACGTTGCGCAAACTATTAACTGGCGAACTACTTACTCTAGCTTCCCGGCAACAATTAATAGACTG
GATGGAGGCGGATAAAGTTGCAGGACCACTTCTGCGCTCGGCCCTTCCGGCTGGCTGGTTTATTGCTGAT
AAATCTGGAGCCGGTGAGCGTGGGTCTCGCGGTATCATTGCAGCACTGGGGCCAGATGGTAAGCCCTCCC
GTATCGTAGTTATCTACACGACGGGGAGTCAGGCAACTATGGATGAACGAAATAGACAGATCGCTGAGAT
AGGTGCCTCACTGATTAAGCATTGGTAACTGTCAGACCAAGTTTACTCATATATACTTTAGATTGATTTA
AAACTTCATTTTTAATTTAAAAGGATCTAGGTGAAGATCCTTTTTGATAATCTCATGACCAAAATCCCTT
AACGTGAGTTTTCGTTCCACTGAGCGTCAGACCCCGTAGAAAAGATCAAAGGATCTTCTTGAGATCCTTT
TTTTCTGCGCGTAATCTGCTGCTTGCAAACAAAAAAACCACCGCTACCAGCGGTGGTTTGTTTGCCGGAT
CAAGAGCTACCAACTCTTTTTCCGAAGGTAACTGGCTTCAGCAGAGCGCAGATACCAAATACTGTTCTTC
TAGTGTAGCCGTAGTTAGGCCACCACTTCAAGAACTCTGTAGCACCGCCTACATACCTCGCTCTGCTAAT
CCTGTTACCAGTGGCTGCTGCCAGTGGCGATAAGTCGTGTCTTACCGGGTTGGACTCAAGACGATAGTTA
CCGGATAAGGCGCAGCGGTCGGGCTGAACGGGGGGTTCGTGCACACAGCCCAGCTTGGAGCGAACGACCT
ACACCGAACTGAGATACCTACAGCGTGAGCTATGAGAAAGCGCCACGCTTCCCGAAGGGAGAAAGGCGGA
CAGGTATCCGGTAAGCGGCAGGGTCGGAACAGGAGAGCGCACGAGGGAGCTTCCAGGGGGAAACGCCTGG
TATCTTTATAGTCCTGTCGGGTTTCGCCACCTCTGACTTGAGCGTCGATTTTTGTGATGCTCGTCAGGGG
GGCGGAGCCTATGGAAAAACGCCAGCAACGCGGCCTTTTTACGGTTCCTGGCCTTTTGCTGGCCTTTTGC
TCACATGGCTCGACAGATCT
